Addgene plasmid #228492: MZB209
Purpose: BirA encoded pACYC vector for co-expression with Avi-tagged constructs (Bacterial Expression)
Depositing lab: Richard Baker. Depositing organization: University of North Carolina at Chapel Hill.
Backbone
  Vector backbone: pACYCDuet-1
  Backbone size w/o insert (bp): 3710
  Total vector size (bp): 4673
  Vector type: Bacterial Expression
Growth in bacteria
  Bacterial resistance: Chloramphenicol, 25 μg/mL
  Growth temperature: 37°C
  Growth strain: DH5alpha
  Copy number: Low Copy
Gene/Insert
  Gene/Insert name: BirA (alt name: Bifunctional ligase/repressor BirA)
  Insert size (bp): 963
  Entrez Gene: birA (a.k.a. b3973, ECK3965, bioR, dhbB)
  Promoter: T7 Promoter
  Cloning method: Gibson Cloning
  Sequencing primers: 5′ T7 promoter; 3′ T7 terminator
Resource information
  A portion of this plasmid was derived from a plasmid made by: Brian Strahl Laboratory
Terms and licenses: Academic/Nonprofit Terms; Industry Terms: Not Available to Industry
Depositor comments: BirA co-expression vector (pACYC derived) for co-translational expression of biotinylation during bacterial expression with Avi-tagged constructs
How to cite: MZB209 was a gift from Richard Baker (Addgene plasmid # 228492 ; http://n2t.net/addgene:228492 ; RRID:Addgene_228492)
