[The description below was written by a language model from this plasmid's Addgene catalogue record and pLannotate feature annotations shown in this document.]
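Description:
MZB209 is a bacterial expression plasmid built on the pACYCDuet-1 backbone that supplies the E. coli biotin ligase BirA as a helper for in vivo biotinylation. It replicates from the p15A origin, recorded as low copy, and is selected with chloramphenicol through the cat gene and its native promoter. Because p15A is compatible with ColE1-type origins, the plasmid can be maintained in the same cell as a second, separately selected expression vector, which is the point of the design. The total size is about 4.7 kb, of which the birA insert accounts for 963 bp. The annotation also picks up short fragments (IS1, an RSF ori-like stretch, a tetracycline resistance remnant) that appear to be backbone relics rather than functional parts.

The payload is the full-length birA coding sequence, introduced by Gibson cloning and placed downstream of a T7 promoter and the efficient phage T7 gene 10 ribosome binding site, with a T7 terminator at the end of the cassette. The plasmid carries lacI with its own promoter, consistent with the IPTG-inducible system of Duet vectors, although no lac operator is separately annotated in the feature table. Expression requires a host that provides T7 RNA polymerase. No affinity tag on BirA is annotated; a short solubility-tag-like fragment lies after the coding sequence, just before the terminator.

BirA activates biotin with ATP and transfers it to a specific lysine in its acceptor sequence. When co-expressed with a protein bearing an Avi tag, it biotinylates that target during bacterial expression, giving site-specifically biotinylated protein for streptavidin-based capture, immobilisation or detection.
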