Features (pLannotate 1.2.2; 14 found; start..end, strand, type, name):
    191..847     -  CDS            cat: CAT_ECOLX - Experimental evidence at protein level: Swiss-Prot protein existence level 1. This enzyme is an effector of chloramphenicol resistance in bacteria. From Escherichia coli. This protein is used as a marker in many commonly used cloning vectors, such as pACYC184.
    848..950     -  promoter       cat promoter: promoter of the E. coli cat gene encoding chloramphenicol acetyltransferase
   1071..1214    +  mobile_element IS1 (fragment): prokaryotic transposable element IS1
   1333..1388    -  rep_origin     RSF ori (fragment): Plasmids containing the RSF 1030 origin of replication can be propagated in E. coli cells that contain additional plasmids with compatible origins.
   1476..2021    -  rep_origin     p15A ori: Plasmids containing the medium-copy-number p15A origin of replication can be propagated in E. coli cells that contain a second plasmid with the ColE1 origin.
   2133..2197    -  CDS            TcR (fragment): tetracycline efflux protein; tet; confers resistance to tetracycline
   2212..2233    -  protein_bind   CAP binding site: CAP binding activates transcription in the presence of cAMP. E. coli catabolite activator protein
   2246..3328    -  CDS            lacI: lac repressor; lacI; The lac repressor binds to the lac operator to inhibit transcription in E. coli. This inhibition can be relieved by adding lactose or isopropyl-β-D-thiogalactopyranoside (IPTG).
   3329..3406    -  promoter       lacI promoter: lacI
   3477..3495    +  promoter       T7 promoter: promoter for bacteriophage T7 RNA polymerase
   3527..3549    +  RBS            RBS: efficient ribosome binding site from bacteriophage T7 gene 10 (Olins and Rangwala, 1989)
   3556..4518    +  CDS            birA: BIRA_ECOLI - Also known as bioR, dhbB. Experimental evidence at protein level: Swiss-Prot protein existence level 1. Acts both as a biotin--[acetyl-CoA-carboxylase] ligase and a biotin-operon repressor. In the presence of ATP, BirA activates biotin to form the BirA-biotinyl-5'-adenylate (BirA-bio-5'-AMP or holoBirA) complex. HoloBirA can either transfer the biotinyl moiety to the biotin carboxyl carrier protein (BCCP) subunit of acetyl-CoA carboxylase, or bind to the biotin operator site and inhibit transcription of the operon. From Escherichia coli (strain K12).
   4538..4587    +  CDS            SET1 (fragment): solubility-enhancement tag derived from T7 phage gene 10B
   4595..4642    +  terminator     T7 terminator: transcription terminator for bacteriophage T7 RNA polymerase
>Addgene plasmid #228492 | MZB209 | addgene full sequence | sequence record 455391 | Addgene NGS Result
ACACTGCTTCCGGTAGTCAATAAACCGGTAAACCAGCAATAGACATAAGCGGCTATTTAACGACCCTGCC
CTGAACCGACGACCGGGTCGAATTTGCTTTCGAATTTCTGCCATTCATCCGCTTATTATCACTTATTCAG
GCGTAGCAACCAGGCGTTTAAGGGCACCAATAACTGCCTTAAAAAAATTACGCCCCGCCCTGCCACTCAT
CGCAGTACTGTTGTAATTCATTAAGCATTCTGCCGACATGGAAGCCATCACAAACGGCATGATGAACCTG
AATCGCCAGCGGCATCAGCACCTTGTCGCCTTGCGTATAATATTTGCCCATAGTGAAAACGGGGGCGAAG
AAGTTGTCCATATTGGCCACGTTTAAATCAAAACTGGTGAAACTCACCCAGGGATTGGCTGAGACGAAAA
ACATATTCTCAATAAACCCTTTAGGGAAATAGGCCAGGTTTTCACCGTAACACGCCACATCTTGCGAATA
TATGTGTAGAAACTGCCGGAAATCGTCGTGGTATTCACTCCAGAGCGATGAAAACGTTTCAGTTTGCTCA
TGGAAAACGGTGTAACAAGGGTGAACACTATCCCATATCACCAGCTCACCGTCTTTCATTGCCATACGGA
ACTCCGGATGAGCATTCATCAGGCGGGCAAGAATGTGAATAAAGGCCGGATAAAACTTGTGCTTATTTTT
CTTTACGGTCTTTAAAAAGGCCGTAATATCCAGCTGAACGGTCTGGTTATAGGTACATTGAGCAACTGAC
TGAAATGCCTCAAAATGTTCTTTACGATGCCATTGGGATATATCAACGGTGGTATATCCAGTGATTTTTT
TCTCCATTTTAGCTTCCTTAGCTCCTGAAAATCTCGATAACTCAAAAAATACGCCCGGTAGTGATCTTAT
TTCATTATGGTGAAAGTTGGAACCTCTTACGTGCCGATCAACGTCTCATTTTCGCCAAAAGTTGGCCCAG
GGCTTCCCGGTATCAACAGGGACACCAGGATTTATTTATTCTGCGAAGTGATCTTCCGTCACAGGTATTT
ATTCGGCGCAAAGTGCGTCGGGTGATGCTGCCAACTTACTGATTTAGTGTATGATGGTGTTTTTGAGGTG
CTCCAGTGGCTTCTGTTTCTATCAGCTGTCCCTCCTGTTCAGCTACTGACGGGGTGGTGCGTAACGGCAA
AAGCACCGCCGGACATCAGCGCTAGCGGAGTGTATACTGGCTTACTATGTTGGCACTGATGAGGGTGTCA
GTGAAGTGCTTCATGTGGCAGGAGAAAAAAGGCTGCACCGGTGCGTCAGCAGAATATGTGATACAGGATA
TATTCCGCTTCCTCGCTCACTGACTCGCTACGCTCGGTCGTTCGACTGCGGCGAGCGGAAATGGCTTACG
AACGGGGCGGAGATTTCCTGGAAGATGCCAGGAAGATACTTAACAGGGAAGTGAGAGGGCCGCGGCAAAG
CCGTTTTTCCATAGGCTCCGCCCCCCTGACAAGCATCACGAAATCTGACGCTCAAATCAGTGGTGGCGAA
ACCCGACAGGACTATAAAGATACCAGGCGTTTCCCCCTGGCGGCTCCCTCGTGCGCTCTCCTGTTCCTGC
CTTTCGGTTTACCGGTGTCATTCCGCTGTTATGGCCGCGTTTGTCTCATTCCACGCCTGACACTCAGTTC
CGGGTAGGCAGTTCGCTCCAAGCTGGACTGTATGCACGAACCCCCCGTTCAGTCCGACCGCTGCGCCTTA
TCCGGTAACTATCGTCTTGAGTCCAACCCGGAAAGACATGCAAAAGCACCACTGGCAGCAGCCACTGGTA
ATTGATTTAGAGGAGTTAGTCTTGAAGTCATGCGCCGGTTAAGGCTAAACTGAAAGGACAAGTTTTGGTG
ACTGCGCTCCTCCAAGCCAGTTACCTCGGTTCAAAGAGTTGGTAGCTCAGAGAACCTTCGAAAAACCGCC
CTGCAAGGCGGTTTTTTCGTTTTCAGAGCAAGAGATTACGCGCAGACCAAAACGATCTCAAGAAGATCAT
CTTATTAATCAGATAAAATATTTCTAGATTTCAGTGCAATTTATCTCTTCAAATGTAGCACCTGAAGTCA
GCCCCATACGATATAAGTTGTAATTCTCATGTTAGTCATGCCCCGCGCCCACCGGAAGGAGCTGACTGGG
TTGAAGGCTCTCAAGGGCATCGGTCGAGATCCCGGTGCCTAATGAGTGAGCTAACTTACATTAATTGCGT
TGCGCTCACTGCCCGCTTTCCAGTCGGGAAACCTGTCGTGCCAGCTGCATTAATGAATCGGCCAACGCGC
GGGGAGAGGCGGTTTGCGTATTGGGCGCCAGGGTGGTTTTTCTTTTCACCAGTGAGACGGGCAACAGCTG
ATTGCCCTTCACCGCCTGGCCCTGAGAGAGTTGCAGCAAGCGGTCCACGCTGGTTTGCCCCAGCAGGCGA
AAATCCTGTTTGATGGTGGTTAACGGCGGGATATAACATGAGCTGTCTTCGGTATCGTCGTATCCCACTA
CCGAGATGTCCGCACCAACGCGCAGCCCGGACTCGGTAATGGCGCGCATTGCGCCCAGCGCCATCTGATC
GTTGGCAACCAGCATCGCAGTGGGAACGATGCCCTCATTCAGCATTTGCATGGTTTGTTGAAAACCGGAC
ATGGCACTCCAGTCGCCTTCCCGTTCCGCTATCGGCTGAATTTGATTGCGAGTGAGATATTTATGCCAGC
CAGCCAGACGCAGACGCGCCGAGACAGAACTTAATGGGCCCGCTAACAGCGCGATTTGCTGGTGACCCAA
TGCGACCAGATGCTCCACGCCCAGTCGCGTACCGTCTTCATGGGAGAAAATAATACTGTTGATGGGTGTC
TGGTCAGAGACATCAAGAAATAACGCCGGAACATTAGTGCAGGCAGCTTCCACAGCAATGGCATCCTGGT
CATCCAGCGGATAGTTAATGATCAGCCCACTGACGCGTTGCGCGAGAAGATTGTGCACCGCCGCTTTACA
GGCTTCGACGCCGCTTCGTTCTACCATCGACACCACCACGCTGGCACCCAGTTGATCGGCGCGAGATTTA
ATCGCCGCGACAATTTGCGACGGCGCGTGCAGGGCCAGACTGGAGGTGGCAACGCCAATCAGCAACGACT
GTTTGCCCGCCAGTTGTTGTGCCACGCGGTTGGGAATGTAATTCAGCTCCGCCATCGCCGCTTCCACTTT
TTCCCGCGTTTTCGCAGAAACGTGGCTGGCCTGGTTCACCACGCGGGAAACGGTCTGATAAGAGACACCG
GCATACTCTGCGACATCGTATAACGTTACTGGTTTCACATTCACCACCCTGAATTGACTCTCTTCCGGGC
GCTATCATGCCATACCGCGAAAGGTTTTGCGCCATTCGATGGTGTCCGGGATCTCGACGCTCTCCCTTAT
GCGACTCCTGCATTAGGCGCGAGGCAGGATCTCGATCCCGCGAAATTAATACGACTCACTATAGGGAGAC
CACAACGGTTTCCCTCTAGAAATAATTTTGTTTAACTTTAAGAAGGAGATATACCATGAAGGATAACACC
GTGCCACTGAAATTGATTGCCCTGTTAGCGAACGGTGAATTTCACTCTGGCGAGCAGTTGGGTGAAACGC
TGGGAATGAGCCGGGCGGCTATTAATAAACACATTCAGACACTGCGTGACTGGGGCGTTGATGTCTTTAC
CGTTCCGGGTAAAGGATACAGCCTGCCTGAGCCTATCCAGTTACTTAATGCTAAACAGATATTGGGTCAG
CTGGATGGCGGTAGTGTAGCCGTGCTGCCTGTGATTGACTCCACGAATCAGTACCTTCTTGATCGTATCG
GAGAGCTTAAATCGGGCGATGCTTGCATTGCAGAATACCAGCAGGCTGGCCGTGGTCGCCGGGGTCGGAA
ATGGTTTTCGCCTTTTGGCGCAAACTTATATTTGTCGATGTTCTGGCGTCTGGAACAAGGCCCGGCGGCG
GCGATTGGTTTAAGTCTGGTTATCGGTATCGTGATGGCGGAAGTATTACGCAAGCTGGGTGCAGATAAAG
TTCGTGTTAAATGGCCTAATGACCTCTATCTGCAGGATCGCAAGCTGGCAGGCATTCTGGTGGAGCTGAC
TGGCAAAACTGGCGATGCGGCGCAAATAGTCATTGGAGCCGGGATCAACATGGCAATGCGCCGTGTTGAA
GAGAGTGTCGTTAATCAGGGGTGGATCACGCTGCAGGAAGCGGGGATCAATCTCGATCGTAATACGTTGG
CGGCCATGCTAATACGTGAATTACGTGCTGCGTTGGAACTCTTCGAACAAGAAGGATTGGCACCTTATCT
GTCGCGCTGGGAAAAGCTGGATAATTTTATTAATCGCCCAGTGAAACTTATCATTGGTGATAAAGAAATA
TTTGGCATTTCACGCGGAATAGACAAACAGGGGGCTTTATTACTTGAGCAGGATGGAATAATAAAACCCT
GGATGGGCGGTGAAATATCCCTGCGTAGTGCAGAAAAATAATAAGAATTCCGATCCGGCTGCTAACAAAG
CCCGAAAGGAAGCTGAGTTGGCTGCTGCCACCGCTGAGCAATAACTAGCATAACCCCTTGGGGCCTCTAA
ACGGGTCTTGAGGGGTTTTTTGCTGAAACCTCAGGCATTTGAGAAGCACACGGTC
